Addgene plasmid #229899: AiP12780 - pAAV-AiE0359h_3xC2b-minBG-SYFP2-WPRE3-BGHpA (Alias: CN2780)
Purpose: AiE0359h_3xC2 is an enhancer sequence, designed to drive AAV-mediated transgene expression in specific brain cell types
Depositing lab: Allen Institute for Brain Science & Jonathan Ting. Depositing organization: Allen Institute. Publication: A suite of enhancer AAVs and transgenic mouse lines for genetic access to cortical cell types. Ben-Simon Y, Hooper M, Narayan S, Daigle TL, Dwivedi D, Way SW, Oster A, Stafford DA, Mich JK, Taormina MJ, Martinez RA, Opitz-Araya X, Roth JR, Alexander JR, Allen S, Amster A, Arbuckle J, Ayala A, Baker PM, Bakken TE, Barcelli T, Barta S, Bendrick J, Bertagnolli D, Bielstein C, Bishwakarma P, Bowlus J, Boyer G, Brouner K, Casian B, Casper T, Chakka AB, Chakrabarty R, Chance RK, Chavan S, Clark M, Colbert K, Collman F, Daniel S, Departee M, DiValentin P, Donadio N, Dotson N, Egdorf T, Fliss T, Gabitto M, Garcia J, Gary A, Gasperini M, Gloe J, Goldy J, Gore BB, Graybuck L, Greisman N, Haeseleer F, Halterman C, Haradon Z, Hastings SD, Helback O, Ho W, Hockemeyer D, Huang C, Huff S, Hunker A, Johansen N, Jones D, Juneau Z, Kalmbach B, Kannan M, Khem S, Kussick E, Kutsal R, Larsen R, Lee C, Lee AY, Leibly M, Lenz GH, Li S, Liang E, Lusk N, Madigan Z, Malloy J, Malone J, McCue R, Melchor J, Mollenkopf T, Moosman S, Morin E, Newman D, Ng L, Ngo K, Omstead V, Otto S, Oyama A, Pena N, Pham T, Phillips E, Pom CA, Potekhina L, Ransford S, Ray PL, Rette D, Reynoldson C, Rimorin C, Rocha D, Ruiz A, Sanchez REA, Sawyer L, Sedeno-Cortes A, Sevigny JP, Shapovalova N, Shepard N, Shulga L, Sigler AR, Siverts L, Soliman S, Somasundaram S, Staats B, Stewart K, Szelenyi E, Tieu M, Trader C, Tran A, van Velthoven CTJ, Walker M, Wang Y, Weed N, Wirthlin M, Wood T, Wynalda B, Yao Z, Zhou T, Ariza J, Dee N, Reding M, Ronellenfitch K, Mufti S, Sunkin SM, Smith KA, Esposito L, Waters J, Thyagarajan B, Yao S, Lein ES, Zeng H, Levi BP, Ngai J, Ting JT, Tasic B. Cell. 2025 May 16:S0092-8674(25)00513-6. doi: 10.1016/j.cell.2025.05.002. PubMed 40403729.
Backbone
  Vector backbone: rAAV
  Vector type: AAV
Growth in bacteria
  Bacterial resistance: Ampicillin, 100 μg/mL
  Growth temperature: 30°C
  Growth strain: NEB Stable
  Copy number: High Copy
Gene/Insert
  Gene/Insert name: SYFP2
  Species: Synthetic
  Cloning method: Restriction Enzyme; 5′ cloning site Unknown (unknown if destroyed); 3′ cloning site Unknown (unknown if destroyed)
Terms and licenses: Academic/Nonprofit Terms; Industry Terms: Not Available to Industry
Depositor comments: Allen Institute plasmid alias: CN2780
How to cite: AiP12780 - pAAV-AiE0359h_3xC2b-minBG-SYFP2-WPRE3-BGHpA (Alias: CN2780) was a gift from Allen Institute for Brain Science & Jonathan Ting (Addgene plasmid # 229899 ; http://n2t.net/addgene:229899 ; RRID:Addgene_229899)
