[The description below was written by a language model from this plasmid's Addgene catalogue record and pLannotate feature annotations shown in this document.]
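Description:
AiP12780 - pAAV-AiE0359h_3xC2b-minBG-SYFP2-WPRE3-BGHpA (alias CN2780) is a recombinant AAV transfer plasmid of about 4.8 kb, built to test or exploit an enhancer element for cell-type-selective transgene expression in the brain. It is propagated in bacteria on a high-copy ColE1/pUC-type origin with ampicillin selection from the bla gene and its own promoter. The backbone also carries an f1 phage origin and small remnants of pBR322 bom and rop sequences. The record lists a recombination-deficient strain as the host, in keeping with the instability of AAV terminal repeats.

The expression cassette lies between AAV2 inverted terminal repeats, which are the cis elements needed for replication and packaging of the genome into AAV capsids. The right ITR is annotated in full, while the left one is detected only as short fragments. Between the left ITR and the reporter is a stretch with no automated annotation. According to the construct name, this region holds the AiE0359h_3xC2b enhancer followed by a minimal beta-globin promoter (minBG). The "3xC2" label suggests a triplicated core fragment of the enhancer, though the record does not spell this out. A minimal promoter has little activity of its own, so expression depends largely on the enhancer, which is what confers cell-type specificity. The payload is SYFP2, a fast-maturing monomeric yellow fluorescent protein. It is followed by WPRE3, a shortened woodchuck posttranscriptional element that appears as two WPRE fragments and boosts transcript expression, and by the bovine growth hormone polyadenylation signal.

The plasmid belongs to a collection of enhancer AAVs for genetic access to cortical cell types. The record does not state which cell population this enhancer targets.
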