Features (pLannotate 1.2.2; 14 found; start..end, strand, type, name):
     12..39      +  repeat_region  AAV2 ITR (fragment): inverted terminal repeat of adeno-associated virus serotype 2 inverted
     68..95      +  repeat_region  AAV2 ITR (fragment): inverted terminal repeat of adeno-associated virus serotype 2 inverted
    862..1578    +  CDS            SYFP2: SYFP2 is a basic (constitutively fluorescent) yellow fluorescent protein published in 2006, derived from Aequorea victoria. It is reported to be a very rapidly-maturing monomer with moderate acid sensitivity.
   1618..1775    +  misc_feature   WPRE (fragment): woodchuck hepatitis virus posttranscriptional regulatory element
   1781..1861    +  misc_feature   WPRE (fragment): woodchuck hepatitis virus posttranscriptional regulatory element
   1878..1989    +  polyA_signal   bGH poly(A) signal: bovine growth hormone polyadenylation signal
   2107..2247    +  repeat_region  AAV2 ITR: inverted terminal repeat of adeno-associated virus serotype 2 inverted
   2252..2303    -  misc_feature   bom (fragment): basis of mobility region from pBR322
   2322..2777    +  rep_origin     f1 ori (sequence partly withheld): f1 bacteriophage origin of replication; arrow indicates direction of (+) strand synthesis
   2778..2827    -  misc_feature   bom (fragment): basis of mobility region from pBR322
   2929..2964    -  CDS            rop (fragment): Rop protein, which maintains plasmids at low copy number; rop
   3059..3163    +  promoter       AmpR promoter: bla
   3164..4024    +  CDS            AmpR: β-lactamase; bla; confers resistance to ampicillin, carbenicillin, and related antibiotics
   4195..4783    +  rep_origin     ori: high-copy-number ColE1/pMB1/pBR322/pUC origin of replication
>Addgene plasmid #229899 | AiP12780 - pAAV-AiE0359h_3xC2b-minBG-SYFP2-WPRE3-BGHpA (Alias: CN2780) | addgene full sequence | sequence record 460605 | Addgene NGS Result
CCTGCAGGCAGCTGCGCGCTCGCTCGCTCACTGAGGCCGCCCGGGCGTCGGGCGACCTTTGGTCGCCCGG
CCTCAGTGAGCGAGCGAGCGCGCAGAGAGGGAGTGGCCAACTCCATCACTAGGGGTTCCTGCGGCCGCAC
GCGTCCTCATCTGGGCATTAGAAGTCATTCTGAAGAGGCTGTCCTATATCTCAGTGCAATTTCCTACTTA
TCCACTCCCGACTATACCCTGCTTTCATCAGATTGCAACTGACCTAATTTGTAAAGACTTCAGTGAAAAG
AGCCTCATTAAAAGCCTTCATCTCTTTTGCAGCCTCTCTTTCCTCCCTCAAATGATCCAGGTCAGAATGG
CCTCATCTGGGCATTAGAAGTCATTCTGAAGAGGCTGTCCTATATCTCAGTGCAATTTCCTACTTATCCA
CTCCCGACTATACCCTGCTTTCATCAGATTGCAACTGACCTAATTTGTAAAGACTTCAGTGAAAAGAGCC
TCATTAAAAGCCTTCATCTCTTTTGCAGCCTCTCTTTCCTCCCTCAAATGATCCAGGTCAGAATGGCCTC
ATCTGGGCATTAGAAGTCATTCTGAAGAGGCTGTCCTATATCTCAGTGCAATTTCCTACTTATCCACTCC
CGACTATACCCTGCTTTCATCAGATTGCAACTGACCTAATTTGTAAAGACTTCAGTGAAAAGAGCCTCAT
TAAAAGCCTTCATCTCTTTTGCAGCCTCTCTTTCCTCCCTCAAATGATCCAGGTCAGAATGGGAGCTCGG
GCTGGGCATAAAAGTCAGGGCAGAGCCATCTATTGCTTACATTTGCTTCTGGGATCCAGATCTTTCGAAG
CTAGCGCTACCGGTCGCCACCATGGTGAGCAAGGGCGAGGAGCTGTTCACCGGGGTGGTGCCCATCCTGG
TCGAGCTGGACGGCGACGTAAACGGCCACAAGTTCAGCGTGTCCGGCGAGGGCGAGGGCGATGCCACCTA
CGGCAAGCTGACCCTGAAGCTGATCTGCACCACCGGCAAGCTGCCCGTGCCCTGGCCCACCCTCGTGACC
ACCCTGGGCTACGGCGTGCAGTGCTTCGCCCGCTACCCCGACCACATGAAGCAGCACGACTTCTTCAAGT
CCGCCATGCCCGAAGGCTACGTCCAGGAGCGCACCATCTTCTTCAAGGACGACGGCAACTACAAGACCCG
CGCCGAGGTGAAGTTCGAGGGCGACACCCTGGTGAACCGCATCGAGCTGAAGGGCATCGACTTCAAGGAG
GACGGCAACATCCTGGGGCACAAGCTGGAGTACAACTACAACAGCCACAACGTCTATATCACCGCCGACA
AGCAGAAGAACGGCATCAAGGCCAACTTCAAGATCCGCCACAACATCGAGGACGGCGGCGTGCAGCTCGC
CGACCACTACCAGCAGAACACCCCCATCGGCGACGGCCCCGTGCTGCTGCCCGACAACCACTACCTGAGC
TACCAGTCCAAGCTGAGCAAAGACCCCAACGAGAAGCGCGATCACATGGTCCTGCTGGAGTTCGTGACCG
CCGCCGGGATCACTCTCGGCATGGACGAGCTGTACAAGTAAGTCGACGGCGCGCCGCGGCCGCGAATTCG
ATATCATAATCAACCTCTGGATTACAAAATTTGTGAAAGATTGACTGGTATTCTTAACTATGTTGCTCCT
TTTACGCTATGTGGATACGCTGCTTTAATGCCTTTGTATCATGCTATTGCTTCCCGTATGGCTTTCATTT
TCTCCTCCTTGTATAAATCCTGGTTAGTTCTTGCCACGGCGGAACTCATCGCCGCCTGCCTTGCCCGCTG
CTGGACAGGGGCTCGGCTGTTGGGCACTGACAATTCCGTGGCTCGAGAGATCTTCGACTGTGCCTTCTAG
TTGCCAGCCATCTGTTGTTTGCCCCTCCCCCGTGCCTTCCTTGACCCTGGAAGGTGCCACTCCCACTGTC
CTTTCCTAATAAAATGAGGAAATTGCATCGCATTGTCTGAGTAGGTGTCATTCTATTCTGGGGGGTGGGG
TGGGGCAGGACAGCAAGGGGGAGGATTGGGAAGACAATAGCAGGCATGAGATCTCACGTGCGGACCGAGC
GGCCGCAGGAACCCCTAGTGATGGAGTTGGCCACTCCCTCTCTGCGCGCTCGCTCGCTCACTGAGGCCGG
GCGACCAAAGGTCGCCCGACGCCCGGGCTTTGCCCGGGCGGCCTCAGTGAGCGAGCGAGCGCGCAGCTGC
CTGCAGGGGCGCCTGATGCGGTATTTTCTCCTTACGCATCTGTGCGGTATTTCACACCGCATA
[95 nt withheld, positions 2304-2398]
T
[46 nt withheld, positions 2400-2445]
C
[141 nt withheld, positions 2447-2587]
CCTTTGACGTTGGAGTCCACGTTCTTT
[37 nt withheld, positions 2615-2651]
ACTCTATCTCGGGCTATTCTTTTGATTTATAAGGGATTTTGCCGATTTCGGTCTATTGGTTAAAAAATGA
GCTGATTTAACAAAAATTTAACGCGAATTTTAACAAAATATTAACGTTTACAATTTTATGGTGCACTCTC
AGTACAATCTGCTCTGATGCCGCATAGTTAAGCCAGCCCCGACACCCGCCAACACCCGCTGACGCGCCCT
GACGGGCTTGTCTGCTCCCGGCATCCGCTTACAGACAAGCTGTGACCGTCTCCGGGAGCTGCATGTGTCA
GAGGTTTTCACCGTCATCACCGAAACGCGCGAGACGAAAGGGCCTCGTGATACGCCTATTTTTATAGGTT
AATGTCATGATAATAATGGTTTCTTAGACGTCAGGTGGCACTTTTCGGGGAAATGTGCGCGGAACCCCTA
TTTGTTTATTTTTCTAAATACATTCAAATATGTATCCGCTCATGAGACAATAACCCTGATAAATGCTTCA
ATAATATTGAAAAAGGAAGAGTATGAGTATTCAACATTTCCGTGTCGCCCTTATTCCCTTTTTTGCGGCA
TTTTGCCTTCCTGTTTTTGCTCACCCAGAAACGCTGGTGAAAGTAAAAGATGCTGAAGATCAGTTGGGTG
CACGAGTGGGTTACATCGAACTGGATCTCAACAGCGGTAAGATCCTTGAGAGTTTTCGCCCCGAAGAACG
TTTTCCAATGATGAGCACTTTTAAAGTTCTGCTATGTGGCGCGGTATTATCCCGTATTGACGCCGGGCAA
GAGCAACTCGGTCGCCGCATACACTATTCTCAGAATGACTTGGTTGAGTACTCACCAGTCACAGAAAAGC
ATCTTACGGATGGCATGACAGTAAGAGAATTATGCAGTGCTGCCATAACCATGAGTGATAACACTGCGGC
CAACTTACTTCTGACAACGATCGGAGGACCGAAGGAGCTAACCGCTTTTTTGCACAACATGGGGGATCAT
GTAACTCGCCTTGATCGTTGGGAACCGGAGCTGAATGAAGCCATACCAAACGACGAGCGTGACACCACGA
TGCCTGTAGCAATGGCAACAACGTTGCGCAAACTATTAACTGGCGAACTACTTACTCTAGCTTCCCGGCA
ACAATTAATAGACTGGATGGAGGCGGATAAAGTTGCAGGACCACTTCTGCGCTCGGCCCTTCCGGCTGGC
TGGTTTATTGCTGATAAATCTGGAGCCGGTGAGCGTGGGTCTCGCGGTATCATTGCAGCACTGGGGCCAG
ATGGTAAGCCCTCCCGTATCGTAGTTATCTACACGACGGGGAGTCAGGCAACTATGGATGAACGAAATAG
ACAGATCGCTGAGATAGGTGCCTCACTGATTAAGCATTGGTAACTGTCAGACCAAGTTTACTCATATATA
CTTTAGATTGATTTAAAACTTCATTTTTAATTTAAAAGGATCTAGGTGAAGATCCTTTTTGATAATCTCA
TGACCAAAATCCCTTAACGTGAGTTTTCGTTCCACTGAGCGTCAGACCCCGTAGAAAAGATCAAAGGATC
TTCTTGAGATCCTTTTTTTCTGCGCGTAATCTGCTGCTTGCAAACAAAAAAACCACCGCTACCAGCGGTG
GTTTGTTTGCCGGATCAAGAGCTACCAACTCTTTTTCCGAAGGTAACTGGCTTCAGCAGAGCGCAGATAC
CAAATACTGTTCTTCTAGTGTAGCCGTAGTTAGGCCACCACTTCAAGAACTCTGTAGCACCGCCTACATA
CCTCGCTCTGCTAATCCTGTTACCAGTGGCTGCTGCCAGTGGCGATAAGTCGTGTCTTACCGGGTTGGAC
TCAAGACGATAGTTACCGGATAAGGCGCAGCGGTCGGGCTGAACGGGGGGTTCGTGCACACAGCCCAGCT
TGGAGCGAACGACCTACACCGAACTGAGATACCTACAGCGTGAGCTATGAGAAAGCGCCACGCTTCCCGA
AGGGAGAAAGGCGGACAGGTATCCGGTAAGCGGCAGGGTCGGAACAGGAGAGCGCACGAGGGAGCTTCCA
GGGGGAAACGCCTGGTATCTTTATAGTCCTGTCGGGTTTCGCCACCTCTGACTTGAGCGTCGATTTTTGT
GATGCTCGTCAGGGGGGCGGAGCCTATGGAAAAACGCCAGCAACGCGGCCTTTTTACGGTTCCTGGCCTT
TTGCTGGCCTTTTGCTCACATGT
